>Addgene plasmid #71186 | pSGE_881_Nhe2_EcR-to-HLH4C | depositor full sequence | sequence record 127113 | Full Sequence
CTAGAGTCGGGGCGGCCGGCCGCTTCGAGCAGACATGATAAGATACATTGATGAGTTTGGACAAACCACA
ACTAGAATGCAGTGAAAAAAATGCTTTATTTGTGAAATTTGTGATGCTATTGCTTTATTTGTAACCATTA
TAAGCTGCAATAAACAAGTTAACAACAACAATTGCATTCATTTTATGTTTCAGGTTCAGGGGGAGGTGTG
GGAGGTTTTTTAAAGCAAGTAAAACCTCTACAAATGTGGTAAAATCGATAAGGATCCGTCGACCGATGCC
CTTGAGAGCCTTCAACCCAGTCAGCTCCTTCCGGTGGGCGCGGGGCATGACTATCGTCGCCGCACTTATG
ACTGTCTTCTTTATCATGCAACTCGTAGGACAGGTGCCGGCAGCGCTCTTCCGCTTCCTCGCTCACTGAC
TCGCTGCGCTCGGTCGTTCGGCTGCGGCGAGCGGTATCAGCTCACTCAAAGGCGGTAATACGGTTATCCA
CAGAATCAGGGGATAACGCAGGAAAGAACATGTGAGCAAAAGGCCAGCAAAAGGCCAGGAACCGTAAAAA
GGCCGCGTTGCTGGCGTTTTTCCATAGGCTCCGCCCCCCTGACGAGCATCACAAAAATCGACGCTCAAGT
CAGAGGTGGCGAAACCCGACAGGACTATAAAGATACCAGGCGTTTCCCCCTGGAAGCTCCCTCGTGCGCT
CTCCTGTTCCGACCCTGCCGCTTACCGGATACCTGTCCGCCTTTCTCCCTTCGGGAAGCGTGGCGCTTTC
TCATAGCTCACGCTGTAGGTATCTCAGTTCGGTGTAGGTCGTTCGCTCCAAGCTGGGCTGTGTGCACGAA
CCCCCCGTTCAGCCCGACCGCTGCGCCTTATCCGGTAACTATCGTCTTGAGTCCAACCCGGTAAGACACG
ACTTATCGCCACTGGCAGCAGCCACTGGTAACAGGATTAGCAGAGCGAGGTATGTAGGCGGTGCTACAGA
GTTCTTGAAGTGGTGGCCTAACTACGGCTACACTAGAAGAACAGTATTTGGTATCTGCGCTCTGCTGAAG
CCAGTTACCTTCGGAAAAAGAGTTGGTAGCTCTTGATCCGGCAAACAAACCACCGCTGGTAGCGGTGGTT
TTTTTGTTTGCAAGCAGCAGATTACGCGCAGAAAAAAAGGATCTCAAGAAGATCCTTTGATCTTTTCTAC
GGGGTCTGACGCTCAGTGGAACGAAAACTCACGTTAAGGGATTTTGGTCATGAGATTATCAAAAAGGATC
TTCACCTAGATCCTTTTAAATTAAAAATGAAGTTTTAAATCAATCTAAAGTATATATGAGTAAACTTGGT
CTGACAGTTACCAATGCTTAATCAGTGAGGCACCTATCTCAGCGATCTGTCTATTTCGTTCATCCATAGT
TGCCTGACTCCCCGTCGTGTAGATAACTACGATACGGGAGGGCTTACCATCTGGCCCCAGTGCTGCAATG
ATACCGCGAGACCCACGCTCACCGGCTCCAGATTTATCAGCAATAAACCAGCCAGCCGGAAGGGCCGAGC
GCAGAAGTGGTCCTGCAACTTTATCCGCCTCCATCCAGTCTATTAATTGTTGCCGGGAAGCTAGAGTAAG
TAGTTCGCCAGTTAATAGTTTGCGCAACGTTGTTGCCATTGCTACAGGCATCGTGGTGTCACGCTCGTCG
TTTGGTATGGCTTCATTCAGCTCCGGTTCCCAACGATCAAGGCGAGTTACATGATCCCCCATGTTGTGCA
AAAAAGCGGTTAGCTCCTTCGGTCCTCCGATCGTTGTCAGAAGTAAGTTGGCCGCAGTGTTATCACTCAT
GGTTATGGCAGCACTGCATAATTCTCTTACTGTCATGCCATCCGTAAGATGCTTTTCTGTGACTGGTGAG
TACTCAACCAAGTCATTCTGAGAATAGTGTATGCGGCGACCGAGTTGCTCTTGCCCGGCGTCAATACGGG
ATAATACCGCGCCACATAGCAGAACTTTAAAAGTGCTCATCATTGGAAAACGTTCTTCGGGGCGAAAACT
CTCAAGGATCTTACCGCTGTTGAGATCCAGTTCGATGTAACCCACTCGTGCACCCAACTGATCTTCAGCA
TCTTTTACTTTCACCAGCGTTTCTGGGTGAGCAAAAACAGGAAGGCAAAATGCCGCAAAAAAGGGAATAA
GGGCGACACGGAAATGTTGAATACTCATACTCTTCCTTTTTCAATATTATTGAAGCATTTATCAGGGTTA
TTGTCTCATGAGCGGATACATATTTGAATGTATTTAGAAAAATAAACAAATAGGGGTTCCGCGCACATTT
CCCCGAAAAGTGCCACCTG
[124 nt withheld, positions 2330-2453]
C
[91 nt withheld, positions 2455-2545]
A
[49 nt withheld, positions 2547-2595]
CCTTTGACGTTGGAGTCCACGTTCTTT
[37 nt withheld, positions 2623-2659]
ACCCTATCTCGGTCTATTCTTTTGATTTATAAGGGATTTTGCCGATTTCGGCCTATTGGTTAAAAAATGA
GCTGATTTAACAAAAATTTAACGCGAATTTTAACAAAATATTAACGCTTACAATTTGCCATTCGCCATTC
AGGCTGCGCAACTGTTGGGAAGGGCGATCGGTGCGGGCCTCTTCGCTATTACGCCAGCCCAAGCTACCAT
GATAAGTAAGTAATATTAAGGTACGGGAGGTACTTGGAGCGGCCGCAATAAAATATCTTTATTTTCATTA
CATCTGTGTGTTGGTTTTTTGTGTGAATCGATAGTACTAACATACGCTCTCCATCAAAACAAAACGAAAC
AAAACAAACTAGCAAAATAGGCTGTCCCCAGTGCAAGTGCAGGTGCCAGAACATTTCTCTATCGATAGGT
ACCACAAGTTTGTACAAAAAAGCAGGCTTCGTTTTCAAAAAACACCTGCGCCTGTCAACACTCTGTAATC
AAAAACACCTGCGCCAAATTAAAACACCAAATTGAATTTGTGGAAGGCCTAGGCCACTGGTTAGAACAAT
TGAATATGGAGACGGAAAAATGCATGAGGCATCATCCTAAATTGACTACCAATTTTATATAATGAGATGG
GCGACACTCATTCCAGCAGATAGCGAATACCAACGGATGCAATTGCTCAAGTCGGGACAATTACTGAATC
CGACAAAAACACCTGCGCCAGAGATTTATCAGCATCTCGAAAATTACACTCGATGTACACACCAATTGCT
CAATTGGGAGTCTTTAGTCATTCCGCACTCGACAGATAAGCTTTCGCTACTGCTGCTAATAAAATTTCGC
CAATAATGCAAATCAGATCTTATCGCAGGCCAACTGGGACCCAGCTTTCTTGTACAAAGTGGTAGATCTG
CGATCGAGCTCGCCCGGGGATCGAGCGCAGCGGTATAAAAGGGCGCGGGGTGGCTGAGAGCATCAGTTGT
GAATGAATGTTCGAGCCGAGCAGACGTGCCGCTGCCTTCGTTAATATCCTTTGAATAAGCCAACTTTGAA
TCACAAGACGCATACCAAACGGCATTCCGGTACTGTTGGTAAAGCCACCATGGAAGACGCCAAAAACATA
AAGAAAGGCCCGGCGCCATTCTATCCGCTGGAAGATGGAACCGCTGGAGAGCAACTGCATAAGGCTATGA
AGAGATACGCCCTGGTTCCTGGAACAATTGCTTTTACAGATGCACATATCGAGGTGGACATCACTTACGC
TGAGTACTTCGAAATGTCCGTTCGGTTGGCAGAAGCTATGAAACGATATGGGCTGAATACAAATCACAGA
ATCGTCGTATGCAGTGAAAACTCTCTTCAATTCTTTATGCCGGTGTTGGGCGCGTTATTTATCGGAGTTG
CAGTTGCGCCCGCGAACGACATTTATAATGAACGTGAATTGCTCAACAGTATGGGCATTTCGCAGCCTAC
CGTGGTGTTCGTTTCCAAAAAGGGGTTGCAAAAAATTTTGAACGTGCAAAAAAAGCTCCCAATCATCCAA
AAAATTATTATCATGGATTCTAAAACGGATTACCAGGGATTTCAGTCGATGTACACGTTCGTCACATCTC
ATCTACCTCCCGGTTTTAATGAATACGATTTTGTGCCAGAGTCCTTCGATAGGGACAAGACAATTGCACT
GATCATGAACTCCTCTGGATCTACTGGTCTGCCTAAAGGTGTCGCTCTGCCTCATAGAACTGCCTGCGTG
AGATTCTCGCATGCCAGAGATCCTATTTTTGGCAATCAAATCATTCCGGATACTGCGATTTTAAGTGTTG
TTCCATTCCATCACGGTTTTGGAATGTTTACTACACTCGGATATTTGATATGTGGATTTCGAGTCGTCTT
AATGTATAGATTTGAAGAAGAGCTGTTTCTGAGGAGCCTTCAGGATTACAAGATTCAAAGTGCGCTGCTG
GTGCCAACCCTATTCTCCTTCTTCGCCAAAAGCACTCTGATTGACAAATACGATTTATCTAATTTACACG
AAATTGCTTCTGGTGGCGCTCCCCTCTCTAAGGAAGTCGGGGAAGCGGTTGCCAAGAGGTTCCATCTGCC
AGGTATCAGGCAAGGATATGGGCTCACTGAGACTACATCAGCTATTCTGATTACACCCGAGGGGGATGAT
AAACCGGGCGCGGTCGGTAAAGTTGTTCCATTTTTTGAAGCGAAGGTTGTGGATCTGGATACCGGGAAAA
CGCTGGGCGTTAATCAAAGAGGCGAACTGTGTGTGAGAGGTCCTATGATTATGTCCGGTTATGTAAACAA
TCCGGAAGCGACCAACGCCTTGATTGACAAGGATGGATGGCTACATTCTGGAGACATAGCTTACTGGGAC
GAAGACGAACACTTCTTCATCGTTGACCGCCTGAAGTCTCTGATTAAGTACAAAGGCTATCAGGTGGCTC
CCGCTGAATTGGAATCCATCTTGCTCCAACACCCCAACATCTTCGACGCAGGTGTCGCAGGTCTTCCCGA
CGATGACGCCGGTGAACTTCCCGCCGCCGTTGTTGTTTTGGAGCACGGAAAGACGATGACGGAAAAAGAG
ATCGTGGATTACGTCGCCAGTCAAGTAACAACCGCGAAAAAGTTGCGCGGAGGAGTTGTGTTTGTGGACG
AAGTACCGAAAGGTCTTACCGGAAAACTCGACGCAAGAAAAATCAGAGAGATCCTCATAAAGGCCAAGAA
GGGCGGAAAGATCGCCGTGTAATT
Features (pLannotate 1.2.2; 13 found; start..end, strand, type, name):
     39..160     -  polyA_signal   SV40 poly(A) signal: SV40 polyadenylation signal
    183..251     -  CDS            large T antigen (fragment): large T antigen from SV40 (simian virus 40)
    267..399     +  CDS            TcR (fragment): tetracycline efflux protein; tet; confers resistance to tetracycline
    579..1167    -  rep_origin     ori: high-copy-number ColE1/pMB1/pBR322/pUC origin of replication
   1338..2198    -  CDS            AmpR: β-lactamase; bla; confers resistance to ampicillin, carbenicillin, and related antibiotics
   2199..2303    -  promoter       AmpR promoter: bla
   2330..2758    +  rep_origin     f1 ori (sequence partly withheld): f1 bacteriophage origin of replication; arrow indicates direction of (+) strand synthesis
   2790..2857    -  CDS            lacZα (fragment): LacZα fragment of β-galactosidase; lacZ fragment
   2916..2964    +  polyA_signal   poly(A) signal: synthetic polyadenylation signal
   2978..3069    +  misc_feature   pause site: RNA polymerase II transcriptional pause signal from the human α2 globin gene
   3083..3107    +  protein_bind   attB1: mutant version of attB; recombination site for the Gateway® BP reaction BP Clonase™
   3538..3562    -  protein_bind   attB2: mutant version of attB; recombination site for the Gateway® BP reaction BP Clonase™
   3759..5411    +  CDS            luciferase: firefly luciferase; luc+; enhanced luc+ version of the luciferase gene
