[The description below was written by a language model from this plasmid's Addgene catalogue record and pLannotate feature annotations shown in this document.]
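Description:
pSGE_881_Nhe2_EcR-to-HLH4C is a 5.4 kb firefly luciferase reporter plasmid intended for expression in insect (Drosophila) cells. The record lists the backbone as unknown. The annotated elements are a high-copy ColE1/pUC-type origin, an ampicillin resistance gene (β-lactamase) with its own promoter for selection in E. coli, and an f1 phage origin. Short fragments of lacZα, a tetracycline resistance gene and SV40 large T antigen are also present and appear to be non-functional cloning remnants.

The reporter unit begins with a synthetic poly(A) signal and an RNA polymerase II transcriptional pause site from the human α2-globin gene, which together limit read-through transcription from the backbone into the reporter. Next comes the Gateway-cloned insert, a synthetic segment of roughly 430 bp flanked by attB1 and attB2 recombination sites. The record names it 881_Nhe2_EcR-to-HLH4C but does not describe its composition, and the name alone does not allow more than a guess that it relates to the EcR and HLH4C loci. According to the catalogue entry, the Drosophila synthetic core promoter (DSCP) drives the reporter. The feature table does not annotate it, though the unannotated gap between attB2 and the luciferase start is where it would be expected. The luc+ firefly luciferase coding sequence follows, and an SV40 polyadenylation signal lies just past it across the origin of the circular map, although it is annotated on the opposite strand.

In this layout, the inserted sequence sits upstream of a minimal core promoter, so luciferase output reports the regulatory activity conferred by that segment. The plasmid comes from a study of the context-dependent functions of transcriptional regulators.
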