Addgene plasmid #71186: pSGE_881_Nhe2_EcR-to-HLH4C
Purpose: Luciferase reporter
Depositing lab: Alexander Stark. Depositing organization: Research Institute of Molecular Pathology (IMP). Publication: Transcriptional regulators form diverse groups with context-dependent regulatory functions. Stampfel G, Kazmar T, Frank O, Wienerroither S, Reiter F, Stark A. Nature. 2015 Nov 9. doi: 10.1038/nature15545. PubMed 26550828.
Backbone
  Vector backbone: unknown
  Vector type: Insect Expression, Luciferase
Growth in bacteria
  Bacterial resistance: Ampicillin, 100 μg/mL
  Growth temperature: 37°C
  Growth strain: DH5alpha
  Copy number: High Copy
Gene/Insert
  Gene/Insert name: 881_Nhe2_EcR-to-HLH4C
  Species: Synthetic
  Promoter: DSCP Drosophila synthetic core promoter
  Tag / fusion protein: luciferase (C terminal on backbone)
  Cloning method: Gateway Cloning
  Sequencing primers: 5′ RVprimer3; 3′ LucNRev
Terms and licenses: Academic/Nonprofit Terms; Industry Terms: Not Available to Industry
How to cite: pSGE_881_Nhe2_EcR-to-HLH4C was a gift from Alexander Stark (Addgene plasmid # 71186 ; http://n2t.net/addgene:71186 ; RRID:Addgene_71186)
