>Addgene plasmid #71186 | pSGE_881_Nhe2_EcR-to-HLH4C | addgene partial sequence | sequence record 129345 | RVprimer3 5'-CTAGCAAAATAGGCTGTCCC-3'
CCAGAACATTTCTCTATCGATAGGTACCACAAGTTTGTACAAAAAAGCAGGCTTCGTTTTCAAAAAACAC
CTGCGCCTGTCAACACTCTGTAATCAAAAACACCTGCGCCAAATTAAAACACCAAATTGAATTTGTGGAA
GGCCTAGGCCACTGGTTAGAACAATTGAATATGGAGACGGAAAAATGCATGAGGCATCATCCTAAATTGA
CTACCAATTTTATATAATGAGATGGGCGACACTCATTCCAGCAGATAGCGAATACCAACGGATGCAATTG
CTCAAGTCGGGACAATTACTGAATCCGACAAAAACACCTGCGCCAGAGATTTATCAGCATCTCGAAAATT
ACACTCGATGTACACACCAATTGCTCAATTGGGAGTCTTTAGTCATTCCGCACTCGACAGATAAGCTTTC
GCTACTGCTGCTAATAAAATTTCGCCAATAATGCAAATCAGATCTTATCGCAGGCCAACTGGGACCCAGC
TTTCTTGTACAAAGTGGTAGATCTGCGATCGAGCTCGCCCGGGGATCGAGCGCAGCGGTATAAAAGGGCG
CGGGGTGGCTGAGAGCATCAGTTGTGAATGAATGTTCGAGCCGAGCAGACGTGCCGCTGCCTTCGTTAAT
ATCCTTTGAATAAGCCAACTTTGAATCACAAGACGCATACCAAACGGCATTCCGGTACTGTTGGTAAAGC
CACCATGGAAGACGCCAAAAACATAAAGAAAGGCCCGGCGCCATTCTATCCGCTGGAAGATGGAACCGCT
GGAGAGCAACTGCATAAGGCTATGAAGAGATACGCCCTGGTTCCTGGAACAATTGCTTTTACAGATGCAC
ATATCGAGGTGGACATCACTTACGCTGAGTACTTCGAAATGTCCGTTCGGTTGGCAGAAGCTATGAAACG
ATATGGGCTGAATACAAATCACAGAATCGTCGTATGCAGTGAAAACTCTCTTCAATTCTTTATGCCGGTG
TTGGGCGCGTTATTTATCGGAGTTGCAGTTGCGCCCGCGAACGACATTTATAATGAACGTGAATTGCTCA
ACAGTATGGGCATTTCGCAGCCTACCGTGGTGTTCGTTTCCAAAAAGGGGTTGCAAAAAATTTTGAACGT
GCAAAAAAAGCTCCCAATCATCCAAAAAATTATTATCATGGATTCTAAA
