>Addgene plasmid #71186 | pSGE_881_Nhe2_EcR-to-HLH4C | addgene partial sequence | sequence record 129346 | LucNRev 5'-CCTTATGCAGTTGCTCTCC-3'
GAATGGCGCCGGGCCTTTCTTTATGTTTTTGGCGTCTTCCATGGTGGCTTTACCAACAGTACCGGAATGC
CGTTTGGTATGCGTCTTGTGATTCAAAGTTGGCTTATTCAAAGGATATTAACGAAGGCAGCGGCACGTCT
GCTCGGCTCGAACATTCATTCACAACTGATGCTCTCAGCCACCCCGCGCCCTTTTATACCGCTGCGCTCG
ATCCCCGGGCGAGCTCGATCGCAGATCTACCACTTTGTACAAGAAAGCTGGGTCCCAGTTGGCCTGCGAT
AAGATCTGATTTGCATTATTGGCGAAATTTTATTAGCAGCAGTAGCGAAAGCTTATCTGTCGAGTGCGGA
ATGACTAAAGACTCCCAATTGAGCAATTGGTGTGTACATCGAGTGTAATTTTCGAGATGCTGATAAATCT
CTGGCGCAGGTGTTTTTGTCGGATTCAGTAATTGTCCCGACTTGAGCAATTGCATCCGTTGGTATTCGCT
ATCTGCTGGAATGAGTGTCGCCCATCTCATTATATAAAATTGGTAGTCAATTTAGGATGATGCCTCATGC
ATTTTTCCGTCTCCATATTCAATTGTTCTAACCAGTGGCCTAGGCCTTCCACAAATTCAATTTGGTGTTT
TAATTTGGCGCAGGTGTTTTTGATTACAGAGTGTTGACAGGCGCAGGTGTTTTTTGAAAACGAAGCCTGC
TTTTTTGTACAAACTTGTGGTACCTATCGATAGAGAAATGTTCTGGCACCTGCACTTGCACTGGGGACAG
CCTATTTTGCTAGTTTGTTTTGTTTCGTTTTGTTTTGATGGAGAGCGTATGTTAGTACTATCGATTCACA
CAAAAAACCAACACACAGATGTAATGAAAATAAAGATATTTTATTGCGGCCGCTCCAAGTACCTCCCGTA
CCTTAATATTACTTACTTATCATGGTAGCTTGGGCTGGCGTAATAGCGAAGAGGCCCGCACCGATCGCCC
TTCCCAACAGTTGCGCAGCCTGAATGGCGAATGGCAAATTGTAAGCGTTAATATTTTGTTAAAATTCGCG
TTAAATTTTTGTTAAATCAGCTCATTTTTTAACCAATAGGCCGAAATCGGCAAAATCCCTTATAAATCAA
AAGAATAGACCGAGATAGGGTTGA
